Addgene plasmid #62178: pMuLE Lenti Dest Neo
Purpose: (Empty Backbone) MuLE (Multiple Lentiviral Expression) Destination vector for use with pMuLE Entry vectors. Co-expresses Neomycin cassette under the control of a PGK promoter. Compatible with MultiSite Gateway cloning
Depositing lab: Ian Frew. Depositing organization: University of Zurich. Publication: A versatile modular vector system for rapid combinatorial mammalian genetics. Albers J, Danzer C, Rechsteiner M, Lehmann H, Brandt LP, Hejhal T, Catalano A, Busenhart P, Goncalves AF, Brandt S, Bode PK, Bode-Lesniewska B, Wild PJ, Frew IJ. J Clin Invest. 2015 Mar 9. pii: 79743. doi: 10.1172/JCI79743. PubMed 25751063.
Backbone
  Vector backbone: N/A
  Vector type: Mammalian Expression, Lentiviral ; MuLE Gateway Destination Vector
  Selectable markers: Neomycin (select with G418)
Growth in bacteria
  Bacterial resistance: Chloramphenicol and Ampicillin, 25 & 100 μg/mL
  Growth temperature: 37°C
  Growth strain: DB3.1
  Copy number: High Copy
Gene/Insert
  Gene/Insert name: None
Terms and licenses: Academic/Nonprofit Terms; Industry Terms: Not Available to Industry
How to cite: pMuLE Lenti Dest Neo was a gift from Ian Frew (Addgene plasmid # 62178 ; http://n2t.net/addgene:62178 ; RRID:Addgene_62178)
