[The description below was written by a language model from this plasmid's Addgene catalogue record and pLannotate feature annotations shown in this document.]
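Description:
pMuLE Lenti Dest Neo is an empty lentiviral Gateway destination vector from the MuLE (Multiple Lentiviral Expression) system, designed to receive expression modules from pMuLE Entry vectors by MultiSite Gateway LR recombination. The 9.2 kb plasmid is maintained in E. coli at high copy through a ColE1/pUC-type origin and carries an ampicillin resistance gene; an f1 origin, an SV40 origin and remnants of a lac/T3/T7 cloning region are also present in the backbone. The record does not name a parental backbone.

The viral portion has a third-generation-style layout. An RSV promoter is fused to a truncated HIV-1 5' LTR and drives the genomic transcript in packaging cells. It is followed by the Ψ packaging signal with a partial gag sequence, the Rev response element, an env fragment and the cPPT/CTS. Downstream lies the Gateway cassette, in which attR1 and attR2 flank a chloramphenicol resistance gene and the ccdB toxin gene. The intact vector is therefore selected with both chloramphenicol and ampicillin and must be grown in a ccdB-tolerant strain such as DB3.1. LR recombination replaces this cassette with the assembled entry modules, and ccdB counterselects against unrecombined plasmid in standard strains. No promoter sits upstream of attR1, so promoters for the inserted elements are expected to come from the entry modules.

After attR2 come a WPRE, which enhances transcript expression, and a mouse PGK promoter driving neomycin phosphotransferase for G418 selection of transduced mammalian cells. The cassette ends in a truncated 3' LTR (annotated by the software as a 5' LTR) and an SV40 poly(A) signal. The vector is used to build lentiviruses that deliver combinations of genetic elements for combinatorial mammalian genetics.
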