Features (pLannotate 1.2.2; 32 found; start..end, strand, type, name):
     24..161     +  CDS            nef (fragment): NEF_HV1LA - Experimental evidence at protein level: Swiss-Prot protein existence level 1. Extracellular Nef protein targets CD4(+) T-lymphocytes for apoptosis by interacting with CXCR4 surface receptors. From Human immunodeficiency virus type 1 group M subtype B (isolate Lai) (HIV-1).
    147..327     +  LTR            5' LTR (truncated): truncated 5' long terminal repeat (LTR) from HIV-1
    399..520     +  polyA_signal   SV40 poly(A) signal: SV40 polyadenylation signal
    539..674     +  rep_origin     SV40 ori: SV40 origin of replication
    707..725     -  promoter       T7 promoter: promoter for bacteriophage T7 RNA polymerase
    733..888     +  CDS            lacZα (fragment): LacZα fragment of β-galactosidase; lacZ fragment
    896..1351    +  rep_origin     f1 ori (sequence partly withheld): f1 bacteriophage origin of replication; arrow indicates direction of (+) strand synthesis
   1380..1484    +  promoter       AmpR promoter: bla
   1485..2345    +  CDS            AmpR: β-lactamase; bla; confers resistance to ampicillin, carbenicillin, and related antibiotics
   2516..3104    +  rep_origin     ori: high-copy-number ColE1/pMB1/pBR322/pUC origin of replication
   3287..3379    +  CDS            lacI (fragment): lac repressor; lacI; The lac repressor binds to the lac operator to inhibit transcription in E. coli. This inhibition can be relieved by adding lactose or isopropyl-β-D-thiogalactopyranoside (IPTG).
   3392..3413    +  protein_bind   CAP binding site: CAP binding activates transcription in the presence of cAMP. E. coli catabolite activator protein
   3428..3458    +  promoter       lac promoter: promoter for the E. coli lac operon
   3466..3482    +  protein_bind   lac operator: The lac repressor binds to the lac operator to inhibit transcription in E. coli. This inhibition can be relieved by adding lactose or isopropyl-β-D-thiogalactopyranoside (IPTG). lac repressor encoded by lacI
   3527..3545    +  promoter       T3 promoter: promoter for bacteriophage T3 RNA polymerase
   3573..3794    +  promoter       RSV promoter: Rous sarcoma virus enhancer/promoter
   3801..3981    +  LTR            5' LTR (truncated): truncated 5' long terminal repeat (LTR) from HIV-1
   4025..4150    +  misc_feature   HIV-1 Ψ: packaging signal of human immunodeficiency virus type 1
   4134..4497    +  CDS            HIV-1 gag (fragment): gag protein from human immunodeficiency virus 1; gag
   4592..4928    +  ncRNA          RRE: Accession: RF00036 - HIV Rev response element
   4964..5353    +  CDS            env (fragment): ENV_HV1H2 - Experimental evidence at protein level: Swiss-Prot protein existence level 1. [Transmembrane protein gp41]: Acts as a class I viral fusion protein. Under the current model, the protein has at least 3 conformational states: pre-fusion native state, pre-hairpin intermediate state, and post-fusion hairpin state. During fusion of viral and target intracellular membranes, the coiled coil regions (heptad repeats) assume a trimer-of-hairpins structure, positioning the fusion peptide in close proximity to the C-terminal region of the ectodomain. The formation of this structure appears to d
   5365..5482    +  misc_feature   cPPT/CTS: central polypurine tract and central termination sequence of HIV-1
   5537..5661    +  protein_bind   attR1: mutant version of attR; recombination site for the Gateway® LR reaction LR Clonase™
   5686..5716    +  promoter       lac UV5 promoter: E. coli lac promoter with an "up" mutation
   5741..5769    +  promoter       cat promoter (fragment): promoter of the E. coli cat gene encoding chloramphenicol acetyltransferase
   5770..6429    +  CDS            CmR: chloramphenicol acetyltransferase; cat; confers resistance to chloramphenicol
   6608..6766    +  CDS            ccdA (fragment): CCDA_ECO57 - Also known as H, letA. Experimental evidence at protein level: Swiss-Prot protein existence level 1. Antitoxin component of a type II toxin-antitoxin (TA) system which inhibits the post-segregational killing (PSK) of plasmid-free cells, also referred to as a plasmid addiction system. Binds to and blocks the activity of CcdB; will also remove bound CcdB protein from the CcdB-GyrA complex by forming a CcdA-CcdB complex, a process termed rejuvenation. Functions as a transcriptional corepressor for the ccdAB operon, repression also requires CcdB (By similarity). From Escherichia coli
   6771..7073    +  CDS            ccdB: CCDB_ECOLI - Also known as G, letB, letD. Experimental evidence at protein level: Swiss-Prot protein existence level 1. Toxic component of a type II toxin-antitoxin (TA) system, functioning in plasmid maintainence. Responsible for the post- segregational killing (PSK) of plasmid-free cells, also referred to as a plasmid addiction system. Half-life of over 2 hours. Cell killing by CcdB is accompanied by filamentation, defects in chromosome and plasmid segregation, defects in cell division, formation of anucleate cells, decreased DNA synthesis and plasmid loss. Interferes with the activity of DN
   7117..7241    -  protein_bind   attR2: mutant version of attR; recombination site for the Gateway® LR reaction LR Clonase™
   7272..7860    +  misc_feature   WPRE: woodchuck hepatitis virus posttranscriptional regulatory element
   7874..8373    +  promoter       PGK promoter: mouse phosphoglycerate kinase 1 promoter
   8415..9206    +  CDS            neo: KKA2_KLEPN - Also known as kan, nptII. Experimental evidence at protein level: Swiss-Prot protein existence level 1. Resistance to kanamycin, neomycin, paromomycin, ribostamycin, butirosin and gentamicin B. From Klebsiella pneumoniae.
>Addgene plasmid #62178 | pMuLE Lenti Dest Neo | depositor full sequence | sequence record 101462 | Full Sequence
CGCGTATGCATCTCGAGGGCCCGGTACCTTTAAGACCAATGACTTACAAGGCAGCTGTAGATCTTAGCCA
CTTTTTAAAAGAAAAGGGGGGACTGGAAGGGCTAGCTCACTCCCAACGAAGACAAGATCTGCTTTTTGCT
TGTACTGGGTCTCTCTGGTTAGACCAGATCTGAGCCTGGGAGCTCTCTGGCTAACTAGGGAACCCACTGC
TTAAGCCTCAATAAAGCTTGCCTTGAGTGCTTCAAGTAGTGTGTGCCCGTCTGTTGTGTGACTCTGGTAA
CTAGAGATCCCTCAGACCCTTTTAGTCAGTGTGGAAAATCTCTAGCAGTAGTAGTTCATGTCATCTTATT
ATTCAGTATTTATAACTTGCAAAGAAATGAATATCAGAGAGTGAGAGGAACTTGTTTATTGCAGCTTATA
ATGGTTACAAATAAAGCAATAGCATCACAAATTTCACAAATAAAGCATTTTTTTCACTGCATTCTAGTTG
TGGTTTGTCCAAACTCATCAATGTATCTTATCATGTCTGGCTCTAGCTATCCCGCCCCTAACTCCGCCCA
GTTCCGCCCATTCTCCGCCCCATGGCTGACTAATTTTTTTTATTTATGCAGAGGCCGAGGCCGCCTCGGC
CTCTGAGCTATTCCAGAAGTAGTGAGGAGGCTTTTTTGGAGGCCTAGGCTTTTGCGTCGAGACGTACCCA
ATTCGCCCTATAGTGAGTCGTATTACGCGCGCTCACTGGCCGTCGTTTTACAACGTCGTGACTGGGAAAA
CCCTGGCGTTACCCAACTTAATCGCCTTGCAGCACATCCCCCTTTCGCCAGCTGGCGTAATAGCGAAGAG
GCCCGCACCGATCGCCCTTCCCAACAGTTGCGCAGCCTGAATGGCGAATGGCGCG
[124 nt withheld, positions 896-1019]
C
[91 nt withheld, positions 1021-1111]
A
[49 nt withheld, positions 1113-1161]
CCTTTGACGTTGGAGTCCACGTTCTTT
[37 nt withheld, positions 1189-1225]
ACCCTATCTCGGTCTATTCTTTTGATTTATAAGGGATTTTGCCGATTTCGGCCTATTGGTTAAAAAATGA
GCTGATTTAACAAAAATTTAACGCGAATTTTAACAAAATATTAACGTTTACAATTTCCCAGGTGGCACTT
TTCGGGGAAATGTGCGCGGAACCCCTATTTGTTTATTTTTCTAAATACATTCAAATATGTATCCGCTCAT
GAGACAATAACCCTGATAAATGCTTCAATAATATTGAAAAAGGAAGAGTATGAGTATTCAACATTTCCGT
GTCGCCCTTATTCCCTTTTTTGCGGCATTTTGCCTTCCTGTTTTTGCTCACCCAGAAACGCTGGTGAAAG
TAAAAGATGCTGAAGATCAGTTGGGTGCACGAGTGGGTTACATCGAACTGGATCTCAACAGCGGTAAGAT
CCTTGAGAGTTTTCGCCCCGAAGAACGTTTTCCAATGATGAGCACTTTTAAAGTTCTGCTATGTGGCGCG
GTATTATCCCGTATTGACGCCGGGCAAGAGCAACTCGGTCGCCGCATACACTATTCTCAGAATGACTTGG
TTGAGTACTCACCAGTCACAGAAAAGCATCTTACGGATGGCATGACAGTAAGAGAATTATGCAGTGCTGC
CATAACCATGAGTGATAACACTGCGGCCAACTTACTTCTGACAACGATCGGAGGACCGAAGGAGCTAACC
GCTTTTTTGCACAACATGGGGGATCATGTAACTCGCCTTGATCGTTGGGAACCGGAGCTGAATGAAGCCA
TACCAAACGACGAGCGTGACACCACGATGCCTGTAGCAATGGCAACAACGTTGCGCAAACTATTAACTGG
CGAACTACTTACTCTAGCTTCCCGGCAACAATTAATAGACTGGATGGAGGCGGATAAAGTTGCAGGACCA
CTTCTGCGCTCGGCCCTTCCGGCTGGCTGGTTTATTGCTGATAAATCTGGAGCCGGTGAGCGTGGGTCTC
GCGGTATCATTGCAGCACTGGGGCCAGATGGTAAGCCCTCCCGTATCGTAGTTATCTACACGACGGGGAG
TCAGGCAACTATGGATGAACGAAATAGACAGATCGCTGAGATAGGTGCCTCACTGATTAAGCATTGGTAA
CTGTCAGACCAAGTTTACTCATATATACTTTAGATTGATTTAAAACTTCATTTTTAATTTAAAAGGATCT
AGGTGAAGATCCTTTTTGATAATCTCATGACCAAAATCCCTTAACGTGAGTTTTCGTTCCACTGAGCGTC
AGACCCCGTAGAAAAGATCAAAGGATCTTCTTGAGATCCTTTTTTTCTGCGCGTAATCTGCTGCTTGCAA
ACAAAAAAACCACCGCTACCAGCGGTGGTTTGTTTGCCGGATCAAGAGCTACCAACTCTTTTTCCGAAGG
TAACTGGCTTCAGCAGAGCGCAGATACCAAATACTGTCCTTCTAGTGTAGCCGTAGTTAGGCCACCACTT
CAAGAACTCTGTAGCACCGCCTACATACCTCGCTCTGCTAATCCTGTTACCAGTGGCTGCTGCCAGTGGC
GATAAGTCGTGTCTTACCGGGTTGGACTCAAGACGATAGTTACCGGATAAGGCGCAGCGGTCGGGCTGAA
CGGGGGGTTCGTGCACACAGCCCAGCTTGGAGCGAACGACCTACACCGAACTGAGATACCTACAGCGTGA
GCTATGAGAAAGCGCCACGCTTCCCGAAGGGAGAAAGGCGGACAGGTATCCGGTAAGCGGCAGGGTCGGA
ACAGGAGAGCGCACGAGGGAGCTTCCAGGGGGAAACGCCTGGTATCTTTATAGTCCTGTCGGGTTTCGCC
ACCTCTGACTTGAGCGTCGATTTTTGTGATGCTCGTCAGGGGGGCGGAGCCTATGGAAAAACGCCAGCAA
CGCGGCCTTTTTACGGTTCCTGGCCTTTTGCTGGCCTTTTGCTCACATGTTCTTTCCTGCGTTATCCCCT
GATTCTGTGGATAACCGTATTACCGCCTTTGAGTGAGCTGATACCGCTCGCCGCAGCCGAACGACCGAGC
GCAGCGAGTCAGTGAGCGAGGAAGCGGAAGAGCGCCCAATACGCAAACCGCCTCTCCCCGCGCGTTGGCC
GATTCATTAATGCAGCTGGCACGACAGGTTTCCCGACTGGAAAGCGGGCAGTGAGCGCAACGCAATTAAT
GTGAGTTAGCTCACTCATTAGGCACCCCAGGCTTTACACTTTATGCTTCCGGCTCGTATGTTGTGTGGAA
TTGTGAGCGGATAACAATTTCACACAGGAAACAGCTATGACCATGATTACGCCAAGCGCGCAATTAACCC
TCACTAAAGGGAACAAAAGCTGGAGCTGCAAGCTTAATGTAGTCTTATGCAATACTCTTGTAGTCTTGCA
ACATGGTAACGATGAGTTAGCAACATGCCTTACAAGGAGAGAAAAAGCACCGTGCATGCCGATTGGTGGA
AGTAAGGTGGTACGATCGTGCCTTATTAGGAAGGCAACAGACGGGTCTGACATGGATTGGACGAACCACT
GAATTGCCGCATTGCAGAGATATTGTATTTAAGTGCCTAGCTCGATACAATAAACGGGTCTCTCTGGTTA
GACCAGATCTGAGCCTGGGAGCTCTCTGGCTAACTAGGGAACCCACTGCTTAAGCCTCAATAAAGCTTGC
CTTGAGTGCTTCAAGTAGTGTGTGCCCGTCTGTTGTGTGACTCTGGTAACTAGAGATCCCTCAGACCCTT
TTAGTCAGTGTGGAAAATCTCTAGCAGTGGCGCCCGAACAGGGACCTGAAAGCGAAAGGGAAACCAGAGC
TCTCTCGACGCAGGACTCGGCTTGCTGAAGCGCGCACGGCAAGAGGCGAGGGGCGGCGACTGGTGAGTAC
GCCAAAAATTTTGACTAGCGGAGGCTAGAAGGAGAGAGATGGGTGCGAGAGCGTCAGTATTAAGCGGGGG
AGAATTAGATCGCGATGGGAAAAAATTCGGTTAAGGCCAGGGGGAAAGAAAAAATATAAATTAAAACATA
TAGTATGGGCAAGCAGGGAGCTAGAACGATTCGCAGTTAATCCTGGCCTGTTAGAAACATCAGAAGGCTG
TAGACAAATACTGGGACAGCTACAACCATCCCTTCAGACAGGATCAGAAGAACTTAGATCATTATATAAT
ACAGTAGCAACCCTCTATTGTGTGCATCAAAGGATAGAGATAAAAGACACCAAGGAAGCTTTAGACAAGA
TAGAGGAAGAGCAAAACAAAAGTAAGACCACCGCACAGCAAGCGGCCGCTGATCTTCAGACCTGGAGGAG
GAGATATGAGGGACAATTGGAGAAGTGAATTATATAAATATAAAGTAGTAAAAATTGAACCATTAGGAGT
AGCACCCACCAAGGCAAAGAGAAGAGTGGTGCAGAGAGAAAAAAGAGCAGTGGGAATAGGAGCTTTGTTC
CTTGGGTTCTTGGGAGCAGCAGGAAGCACTATGGGCGCAGCCTCAATGACGCTGACGGTACAGGCCAGAC
AATTATTGTCTGGTATAGTGCAGCAGCAGAACAATTTGCTGAGGGCTATTGAGGCGCAACAGCATCTGTT
GCAACTCACAGTCTGGGGCATCAAGCAGCTCCAGGCAAGAATCCTGGCTGTGGAAAGATACCTAAAGGAT
CAACAGCTCCTGGGGATTTGGGGTTGCTCTGGAAAACTCATTTGCACCACTGCTGTGCCTTGGAATGCTA
GTTGGAGTAATAAATCTCTGGAACAGATTGGAATCACACGACCTGGATGGAGTGGGACAGAGAAATTAAC
AATTACACAAGCTTAATACACTCCTTAATTGAAGAATCGCAAAACCAGCAAGAAAAGAATGAACAAGAAT
TATTGGAATTAGATAAATGGGCAAGTTTGTGGAATTGGTTTAACATAACAAATTGGCTGTGGTATATAAA
ATTATTCATAATGATAGTAGGAGGCTTGGTAGGTTTAAGAATAGTTTTTGCTGTACTTTCTATAGTGAAT
AGAGTTAGGCAGGGATATTCACCATTATCGTTTCAGACCCACCTCCCAACCCCGAGGGGACCCGACAGGC
CCGAAGGAATAGAAGAAGAAGGTGGAGAGAGAGACAGAGACAGATCCATTCGATTAGTGAACGGATCTCG
ACGGTTAACTTTTAAAAGAAAAGGGGGGATTGGGGGGTACAGTGCAGGGGAAAGAATAGTAGACATAATA
GCAACAGACATACAAACTAAAGAATTACAAAAACAAATTACAAAAATTCAAAATTTTATTCCAGTGTGGT
GGAATTGAGTATTCCAGTGTGGTGGAATTCTGCAGATATCAACAAGTTTGTACAAAAAAGCTGAACGAGA
AACGTAAAATGATATAAATATCAATATATTAAATTAGATTTTGCATAAAAAACAGACTACATAATACTGT
AAAACACAACATATCCAGTCACTATGGCGGCCGCATTAGGCACCCCAGGCTTTACACTTTATGCTTCCGG
CTCGTATAATGTGTGGATTTTGAGTTAGGATCCGGCGAGATTTTCAGGAGCTAAGGAAGCTAAAATGGAG
AAAAAAATCACTGGATATACCACCGTTGATATATCCCAATGGCATCGTAAAGAACATTTTGAGGCATTTC
AGTCAGTTGCTCAATGTACCTATAACCAGACCGTTCAGCTGGATATTACGGCCTTTTTAAAGACCGTAAA
GAAAAATAAGCACAAGTTTTATCCGGCCTTTATTCACATTCTTGCCCGCCTGATGAATGCTCATCCGGAA
TTCCGTATGGCAATGAAAGACGGTGAGCTGGTGATATGGGATAGTGTTCACCCTTGTTACACCGTTTTCC
ATGAGCAAACTGAAACGTTTTCATCGCTCTGGAGTGAATACCACGACGATTTCCGGCAGTTTCTACACAT
ATATTCGCAAGATGTGGCGTGTTACGGTGAAAACCTGGCCTATTTCCCTAAAGGGTTTATTGAGAATATG
TTTTTCGTCTCAGCCAATCCCTGGGTGAGTTTCACCAGTTTTGATTTAAACGTGGCCAATATGGACAACT
TCTTCGCCCCCGTTTTCACCATGGGCAAATATTATACGCAAGGCGACAAGGTGCTGATGCCGCTGGCGAT
TCAGGTTCATCATGCCGTCTGTGATGGCTTCCATGTCGGCAGAATGCTTAATGAATTACAACAGTACTGC
GATGAGTGGCAGGGCGGGGCGTAAAGATCTGGATCCGGCTTACTAAAAGCCAGATAACAGTATGCGTATT
TGCGCGCTGATTTTTGCGGTATAAGAATATATACTGATATGTATACCCGAAGTATGTCAAAAAGAGGTGT
GCTATGAAGCAGCGTATTACAGTGACAGTTGACAGCGACAGCTATCAGTTGCTCAAGGCATATATGATGT
CAATATCTCCGGTCTGGTAAGCACAACCATGCAGAATGAAGCCCGTCGTCTGCGTGCCGAACGCTGGAAA
GCGGAAAATCAGGAAGGGATGGCTGAGGTCGCCCGGTTTATTGAAATGAACGGCTCTTTTGCTGACGAGA
ACAGGGACTGGTGAAATGCAGTTTAAGGTTTACACCTATAAAAGAGAGAGCCGTTATCGTCTGTTTGTGG
ATGTACAGAGTGATATTATTGACACGCCCGGGCGACGGATGGTGATCCCCCTGGCCAGTGCACGTCTGCT
GTCAGATAAAGTCTCCCGTGAACTTTACCCGGTGGTGCATATCGGGGATGAAAGCTGGCGCATGATGACC
ACCGATATGGCCAGTGTGCCGGTCTCCGTTATCGGGGAAGAAGTGGCTGATCTCAGCCACCGCGAAAATG
ACATCAAAAACGCCATTAACCTGATGTTCTGGGGAATATAAATGTCAGGCTCCGTTATACACAGCCAGTC
TGCAGGTCGACCATAGTGACTGGATATGTTGTGTTTTACAGTATTATGTAGTCTGTTTTTTATGCAAAAT
CTAATTTAATATATTGATATTTATATCATTTTACGTTTCTCGTTCAGCTTTCTTGTACAAAGTGGTTGAT
ATCCAGCACAGTGGCGGCCGCTCGACAATCAACCTCTGGATTACAAAATTTGTGAAAGATTGACTGGTAT
TCTTAACTATGTTGCTCCTTTTACGCTATGTGGATACGCTGCTTTAATGCCTTTGTATCATGCTATTGCT
TCCCGTATGGCTTTCATTTTCTCCTCCTTGTATAAATCCTGGTTGCTGTCTCTTTATGAGGAGTTGTGGC
CCGTTGTCAGGCAACGTGGCGTGGTGTGCACTGTGTTTGCTGACGCAACCCCCACTGGTTGGGGCATTGC
CACCACCTGTCAGCTCCTTTCCGGGACTTTCGCTTTCCCCCTCCCTATTGCCACGGCGGAACTCATCGCC
GCCTGCCTTGCCCGCTGCTGGACAGGGGCTCGGCTGTTGGGCACTGACAATTCCGTGGTGTTGTCGGGGA
AGCTGACGTCCTTTCCATGGCTGCTCGCCTGTGTTGCCACCTGGATTCTGCGCGGGACGTCCTTCTGCTA
CGTCCCTTCGGCCCTCAATCCAGCGGACCTTCCTTCCCGCGGCCTGCTGCCGGCTCTGCGGCCTCTTCCG
CGTCTTCGCCTTCGCCCTCAGACGAGTCGGATCTCCCTTTGGGCCGCCTCCCCGCCTGGAATTCTACCGG
GTAGGGGAGGCGCTTTTCCCAAGGCAGTCTGGAGCATGCGCTTTAGCAGCCCCGCTGGGCACTTGGCGCT
ACACAAGTGGCCTCTGGCCTCGCACACATTCCACATCCACCGGTAGGCGCCAACCGGCTCCGTTCTTTGG
TGGCCCCTTCGCGCCACCTTCTACTCCTCCCCTAGTCAGGAAGTTCCCCCCCGCCCCGCAGCTCGCGTCG
TGCAGGACGTGACAAATGGAAGTAGCACGTCTCACTAGTCTCGTGCAGATGGACAGCACCGCTGAGCAAT
GGAAGCGGGTAGGCCTTTGGGGCAGCGGCCAATAGCAGCTTTGCTCCTTCGCTTTCTGGGCTCAGAGGCT
GGGAAGGGGTGGGTCCGGGGGCGGGCTCAGGGGCGGGCTCAGGGGCGGGGCGGGCGCCCGAAGGTCCTCC
GGAGGCCCGGCATTCTGCACGCTTCAAAAGCGCACGTCTGCCGCGCTGTTCTCCTCTTCCTCATCTCCGG
GCCTTTCGACCTGCAGCCCAAGCTTACCACACTCCTGCAGGCGTTTCGCATGATTGAACAAGATGGATTG
CACGCAGGTTCTCCGGCCGCTTGGGTGGAGAGGCTATTCGGCTATGACTGGGCACAACAGACAATCGGCT
GCTCTGATGCCGCCGTGTTCCGGCTGTCAGCGCAGGGGCGCCCGGTTCTTTTTGTCAAGACCGACCTGTC
CGGTGCCCTGAATGAACTGCAGGACGAGGCAGCGCGGCTATCGTGGCTGGCCACGACGGGCGTTCCTTGC
GCAGCTGTGCTCGACGTTGTCACTGAAGCGGGAAGGGACTGGCTGCTATTGGGCGAAGTGCCGGGGCAGG
ATCTCCTGTCATCTCACCTTGCTCCTGCCGAGAAAGTATCCATCATGGCTGATGCAATGCGGCGGCTGCA
TACGCTTGATCCGGCTACCTGCCCATTCGACCACCAAGCGAAACATCGCATCGAGCGAGCACGTACTCGG
ATGGAAGCCGGTCTTGTCGATCAGGATGATCTGGACGAAGAGCATCAGGGGCTCGCGCCAGCCGAACTGT
TCGCCAGGCTCAAGGCGCGCATGCCCGACGGCGAGGATCTCGTCGTGACCCATGGCGATGCCTGCTTGCC
GAATATCATGGTGGAAAATGGCCGCTTTTCTGGATTCATCGACTGTGGCCGGCTGGGTGTGGCGGACCGC
TATCAGGACATAGCGTTGGCTACCCGTGATATTGCTGAAGAGCTTGGCGGCGAATGGGCTGACCGCTTCC
TCGTGCTTTACGGTATCGCCGCTCCCGATTCGCAGCGCATCGCCTTCTATCGCCTTCTTGACGAGTTCTT
CTGAGCGGGACTCTGGGGTTCGAAATGACCGA
