>Addgene plasmid #62178 | pMuLE Lenti Dest Neo | addgene partial sequence | sequence record 103444 | mPGK-F 5'-cattctgcacgcttcaaaag-3'
TCTCCGGGCCTTTCGACCTGCAGCCCAAGCTTACCACACTCCTGCAGGCGTTTCGCATGATTGAACAAGA
TGGATTGCACGCAGGTTCTCCGGCCGCTTGGGTGGAGAGGCTATTCGGCTATGACTGGGCACAACAGACA
ATCGGCTGCTCTGATGCCGCCGTGTTCCGGCTGTCAGCGCAGGGGCGCCCGGTTCTTTTTGTCAAGACCG
ACCTGTCCGGTGCCCTGAATGAACTGCAGGACGAGGCAGCGCGGCTATCGTGGCTGGCCACGACGGGCGT
TCCTTGCGCAGCTGTGCTCGACGTTGTCACTGAAGCGGGAAGGGACTGGCTGCTATTGGGCGAAGTGCCG
GGGCAGGATCTCCTGTCATCTCACCTTGCTCCTGCCGAGAAAGTATCCATCATGGCTGATGCAATGCGGC
GGCTGCATACGCTTGATCCGGCTACCTGCCCATTCGACCACCAAGCGAAACATCGCATCGAGCGAGCACG
TACTCGGATGGAAGCCGGTCTTGTCGATCAGGATGATCTGGACGAAGAGCATCAGGGGCTCGCGCCAGCC
GAACTGTTCGCCAGGCTCAAGGCGCGCATGCCCGACGGCGAGGATCTCGTCGTGACCCATGGCGATGCCT
GCTTGCCGAATATCATGGTGGAAAATGGCCGCTTTTCTGGATTCATCGACTGTGGCCGGCTGGGTGTGGC
GGACCGCTATCAGGACATAGCGTTGGCTACCCGTGATATTGCTGAAGAGCTTGGCGGCG
