>Addgene plasmid #62178 | pMuLE Lenti Dest Neo | addgene partial sequence | sequence record 103446 | SV40pA-R 5'-GAAATTTGTGATGCTATTGC-3'
TCTCACTCTCTGATATTCATTTCTTTGCAAGTTATAAATACTGAATAATAAGATGACATGAACTACTACT
GCTAGAGATTTTCCACACTGACTAAAAGGGTCTGAGGGATCTCTAGTTACCAGAGTCACACAACAGACGG
GCACACACTACTTGAAGCACTCAAGGCAAGCTTTATTGAGGCTTAAGCAGTGGGTTCCCTAGTTAGCCAG
AGAGCTCCCAGGCTCAGATCTGGTCTAACCAGAGAGACCCAGTACAAGCAAAAAGCAGATCTTGTCTTCG
TTGGGAGTGAGCTAGCCCTTCCAGTCCCCCCTTTTCTTTTAAAAAGTGGCTAAGATCTACAGCTGCCTTG
TAAGTCATTGGTCTTAAAGGTACCGGGCCCTCGAGATGCATACGCGTCGGTCATTTCGAACCCCAGAGTC
CCGCTCAGAAGAACTCGTCAAGAAGGCGATAGAAGGCGATGCGCTGCGAATCGGGAGCGGCGATACCGTA
AAGCACGAGGAAGCGGTCAGCCCATTCGCCGCCAAGCTCTTCAGCAATATCACGGGTAGCCAACGCTATG
TCCTGATAGCGGTCCGCCACACCCAGCCGGCCACAGTCGATGAATCCAGAAAAGCGGCCATTTTCCACCA
TGATATTCGGCAAGCAGGCATCGCCATGGGTCACGACGAGATCCTCGCCGTCGGGCATGCGCGCCTTGAG
CCTGGCGAACAGTTCGGCTGGCGCGAGCCCCTGATGCTCTTCGTCCAGATCATCCTGATCGAC
